Addgene plasmid #203668: pCAGGS-MTS(S17A)-TFAM-V5
Purpose: expresses MTS(S17A)-TFAM-V5 in mammalian cells
Depositing lab: Hung-Chun Chang. Depositing organization: Lingang Laboratory.
Backbone
  Vector backbone: pCAGGS
  Backbone size w/o insert (bp): 4859
  Total vector size (bp): 5597
  Vector type: Mammalian Expression
Growth in bacteria
  Bacterial resistance: Ampicillin, 100 μg/mL
  Growth temperature: 37°C
  Growth strain: DH5alpha
  Copy number: High Copy
Gene/Insert
  Gene/Insert name: Transcription Factor A, Mitochondrial (alt name: TCF6)
  Species: H. sapiens (human)
  Insert size (bp): 737
  Mutation: S17A
  GenBank ID: NM_003201.3
  Entrez Gene: TFAM (a.k.a. MTDPS15, MTTF1, MTTFA, TCF6, TCF6L1, TCF6L2, TCF6L3)
  Promoter: CAG
  Cloning method: Restriction Enzyme; 5′ cloning site NotI (not destroyed); 3′ cloning site MluI (not destroyed)
  Sequencing primers: 5′ GTTCGGCTTCTGGCGTGTGAC; 3′ TATGTCCTTCCGAGTGAGAGAC
Terms and licenses: Academic/Nonprofit Terms; Industry Terms: Not Available to Industry
How to cite: pCAGGS-MTS(S17A)-TFAM-V5 was a gift from Hung-Chun Chang (Addgene plasmid # 203668 ; http://n2t.net/addgene:203668 ; RRID:Addgene_203668)
