[The description below was written by a language model from this plasmid's Addgene catalogue record and pLannotate feature annotations shown in this document.]
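Description:
pCAGGS-MTS(S17A)-TFAM-V5 is a mammalian expression plasmid built on the pCAGGS backbone, about 5.6 kb in total, that drives expression of a mutant form of human mitochondrial transcription factor A (TFAM, also called TCF6). It is maintained in E. coli as a high-copy plasmid through a ColE1/pUC-type origin and is selected with ampicillin via the β-lactamase gene and its native promoter. The backbone also carries leftover lac promoter/operator and lacI fragments, and an SV40 origin with an SV40 poly(A) signal. The SV40 origin can support episomal replication in cells that express large T antigen.

The insert is placed between retained NotI and MluI sites downstream of the CAG promoter. The feature table shows this promoter as the CMV immediate-early enhancer followed by the chimeric chicken β-actin/rabbit β-globin intron; the β-actin core promoter that would lie between them was not separately annotated. The TFAM coding sequence of roughly 740 bp is followed after a short linker by a C-terminal V5 epitope tag, and the transcript ends at the rabbit β-globin polyadenylation signal. The short "HBB" fragments flanking the insert are most likely residual β-globin exon sequence typical of pCAGGS rather than intended coding parts.

The S17A substitution replaces serine 17 with alanine. The construct name places this residue in the N-terminal mitochondrial targeting sequence (MTS). A serine-to-alanine change is commonly used to block phosphorylation, but the record does not state the rationale. The plasmid suits strong transient expression of the mutant in mammalian cells, with V5-based detection or immunoprecipitation, for example to compare its mitochondrial import or function with wild-type TFAM.
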