Features (pLannotate 1.2.2; 18 found; start..end, strand, type, name):
      5..384     +  enhancer       CMV enhancer: human cytomegalovirus immediate early enhancer
    662..1678    +  intron         chimeric intron: chimera between introns from chicken β-actin and rabbit β-globin
   1676..1732    +  CDS            HBB (fragment): HBB_LEPEU - Experimental evidence at protein level: Swiss-Prot protein existence level 1. Involved in oxygen transport from the lung to the various peripheral tissues. From Lepus europaeus (European hare).
   1745..2482    +  CDS            TFAM: TFAM_HUMAN - Also known as TCF6, TCF6L2. Experimental evidence at protein level: Swiss-Prot protein existence level 1. Binds to the mitochondrial light strand promoter and functions in mitochondrial transcription regulation (PubMed:29445193, PubMed:32183942). Component of the mitochondrial transcription initiation complex, composed at least of TFB2M, TFAM and POLRMT that is required for basal transcription of mitochondrial DNA (PubMed:29149603). In this complex, TFAM recruits POLRMT to a specific promoter whereas TFB2M induces structural changes in POLRMT to enable promoter opening and trappin
   2501..2542    +  CDS            V5 tag: epitope tag from simian virus 5
   2546..2623    +  CDS            HBB (fragment): HBB_PONPY - Experimental evidence at transcript level: Swiss-Prot protein existence level 2. Involved in oxygen transport from the lung to the various peripheral tissues. From Pongo pygmaeus (Bornean orangutan).
   2694..2749    +  polyA_signal   β-globin poly(A) signal: rabbit β-globin polyadenylation signal (Gil and Proudfoot, 1987)
   3134..3150    -  protein_bind   lac operator: The lac repressor binds to the lac operator to inhibit transcription in E. coli. This inhibition can be relieved by adding lactose or isopropyl-β-D-thiogalactopyranoside (IPTG). lac repressor encoded by lacI
   3158..3188    -  promoter       lac promoter: promoter for the E. coli lac operon
   3203..3224    -  protein_bind   CAP binding site: CAP binding activates transcription in the presence of cAMP. E. coli catabolite activator protein
   3237..3276    -  CDS            lacI (fragment): lac repressor; lacI; The lac repressor binds to the lac operator to inhibit transcription in E. coli. This inhibition can be relieved by adding lactose or isopropyl-β-D-thiogalactopyranoside (IPTG).
   3283..3305    +  promoter       SV40 promoter (fragment): SV40 enhancer and early promoter
   3329..3464    +  rep_origin     SV40 ori: SV40 origin of replication
   3484..3618    +  polyA_signal   SV40 poly(A) signal: SV40 polyadenylation signal
   3620..3674    -  CDS            lacI (fragment): lac repressor; lacI; The lac repressor binds to the lac operator to inhibit transcription in E. coli. This inhibition can be relieved by adding lactose or isopropyl-β-D-thiogalactopyranoside (IPTG).
   3857..4445    -  rep_origin     ori: high-copy-number ColE1/pMB1/pBR322/pUC origin of replication
   4616..5476    -  CDS            AmpR: β-lactamase; bla; confers resistance to ampicillin, carbenicillin, and related antibiotics
   5477..5581    -  promoter       AmpR promoter: bla
>Addgene plasmid #203668 | pCAGGS-MTS(S17A)-TFAM-V5 | addgene full sequence | sequence record 409415 | Addgene Partial NGS Result
GGTCGACATTGATTATTGACTAGTTATTAATAGTAATCAATTACGGGGTCATTAGTTCATAGCCCATATA
TGGAGTTCCGCGTTACATAACTTACGGTAAATGGCCCGCCTGGCTGACCGCCCAACGACCCCCGCCCATT
GACGTCAATAATGACGTATGTTCCCATAGTAACGCCAATAGGGACTTTCCATTGACGTCAATGGGTGGAG
TATTTACGGTAAACTGCCCACTTGGCAGTACATCAAGTGTATCATATGCCAAGTACGCCCCCTATTGACG
TCAATGACGGTAAATGGCCCGCCTGGCATTATGCCCAGTACATGACCTTATGGGACTTTCCTACTTGGCA
GTACATCTACGTATTAGTCATCGCTATTACCATGGTCGAGGTGAGCCCCACGTTCTGCTTCACTCTCCCC
ATCTCCCCCCCCTCCCCACCCCCAATTTTGTATTTATTTATTTTTTAATTATTTTGTGCAGCGATGGGGG
CGGGGGGGGGGGGGGGGSGCGCCRGGGGGGGGGGGGGGGGGGGGGGGGGGGGGGGGGGSGRGGCGGAGAG
GTGCGGCGGCAGCCAATCAGAGCGGCGCGCTCCGAAAGTTTCCTTTTATGGCGAGGCGGCGGCGGCGGCG
GCCCTATAAAAAGCGAAGCGCGCGGCGGGCGGGAGTCGCTGCGCGCTGCCTTCGCCCCGTGCCCCGCTCC
GCCGCCGCCTCGCGCCGCCCGCCCCGGCTCTGACTGACCGCGTTACTCCCACAGGTGAGCGGGCGGGACG
GCCCTTCTCCTCCGGGCTGTAATTAGCGCTTGGTTTAATGACGGCTTGTTTCTTTTCTGTGGCTGCGTGA
AAGCCTTGAGGGGCTCCGGGAGGGCCCTTTGTGCGGGGGGAGCGGCTCGGGGGGTGCGTGCGTGTGTGTG
TGCGTGGGGAGCGCCGCGTGCGGCTCCGCGCTGCCCGGCGGCTGTGAGCGCTGCGGGCGCGGCGCGGGGC
TTTGTGCGCTCCGCAGTGTGCGCGAGGGGAGCGCGGCCGGGGGCGGTGCCCCGCGGTGCGGGGGGGGCTG
CGAGGGGAACAAAGGCTGCGTGCGGGGTGTGTGCGTGGGGGGGTGAGCAGGGGGTGTGGGCGCGTCGGTC
GGGCTGCAACCCCCCCTGCACCCCCCTCCCCGAGTTGCTGAGCACGGCCCGGCTTCGGGTGCGGGGCTCC
GTACGGGGCGTGGCGCGGGGCTCGCCGTGCCGGGCGGGGGGTGGCGGCAGGKGGGGGTGCCGGGCGGGGC
GGGGCCGCCKCGGGCCGGGGRGGGCTCGGGGGRGGGGCGCGGCGGCCCCCGGAGCGCCGGCGGCTGTCGA
GGCGCGGCGAGCCGCAGCCATTGCCTTTTATGGTAATCGTGCGAGAGGGCGCAGGGACTTCCTTTGTCCC
AAATCTGTGCGGAGCCGAAATCTGGGAGGCGCCGCCGCACCCCCTCTAGCGGGCGCGGGGCGAAGCGGTG
CGGCGCCGGCAGGAAGGAAATGGGCGGGGAGGGCCTTCGTGCGTCGCCGCGCCGCCGTCCCCTTCTCCCT
CTCCAGCCTCGGGGCTGTCCGCGGGGGGACGGCTGCCTTCGGGGGGGACGGGGCAGGGCGGGGTTCGGCT
TCTGGCGTGTGACCGGCGGCTCTAGAGCCTCTGCTAACCATGTTCATGCCTTCTTCTTTTTCCTACAGCT
CCTGGGCAACGTGCTGGTTATTGTGCTGTCTCATCATTTTGGCAAAGAATTCATATGCGGCCGCATGGCG
TTTCTCCGAAGCATGTGGGGCGTGCTGAGTGCCCTGGGAAGGGCTGGAGCAGAGCTGTGCACCGGCTGTG
GAAGTCGACTGCGCTCCCCCTTCAGTTTTGTGTATTTACCGAGGTGGTTTTCATCTGTCTTGGCAAGTTG
TCCAAAGAAACCTGTAAGTTCTTACCTTCGATTTTCTAAAGAACAACTACCCATATTTAAAGCTCAGAAC
CCAGATGCAAAAACTACAGAACTAATTAGAAGAATTGCCCAGCGTTGGAGGGAACTTCCTGATTCAAAGA
AAAAAATATATCAAGATGCTTATAGGGCGGAGTGGCAGGTATATAAAGAAGAGATAAGCAGATTTAAAGA
ACAGCTAACTCCAAGTCAGATTATGTCTTTGGAAAAAGAAATCATGGACAAACATTTAAAAAGGAAAGCT
ATGACAAAAAAAAAAGAGTTAACACTGCTTGGAAAACCAAAAAGACCTCGTTCAGCTTATAACGTTTATG
TAGCTGAAAGATTCCAAGAAGCTAAGGGTGATTCACCGCAGGAAAAGCTGAAGACTGTAAAGGAAAACTG
GAAAAATCTGTCTGACTCTGAAAAGGAATTATATATTCAGCATGCTAAAGAGGACGAAACTCGTTATCAT
AATGAAATGAAGTCTTGGGAAGAACAAATGATTGAAGTTGGACGAAAGGATCTTCTACGTCGCACAATAA
AGAAACAACGAAAATATGGTGCTGAGGAGTGTACGCGTGAAGGTACCAGGGGTAAGCCTATCCCTAACCC
TCTCCTCGGTCTCGATTCTACGTAAGAATTCACTCCTCAGGTGCAGGCTGCCTATCAGAAGGTGGTGGCT
GGTGTGGCCAATGCCCTGGCTCACAAATACCACTGAGATCTTTTTCCCTCTGCCAAAAATTATGGGGACA
TCATGAAGCCCCTTGAGCATCTGACTTCTGGCTAATAAAGGAAATTTATTTTCATTGCAATAGTGTGTTG
GAATTTTTTGTGTCTCTCACTCGGAAGGACATATGGGAGGGCAAATCATTTAAAACATCAGAATGAGTAT
TTGGTTTAGAGTTTGGCAACATATGCCCATATGCTGGCTGCCATGAACAAAGGTTGGCTATAAAGAGGTC
ATCAGTATATGAAACAGCCCCCTGCTGTCCATTCCTTATTCCATAGAAAAGCCTTGACTTGAGGTTAGAT
TTTTTTTATATTTTGTTTTGTGTTATTTTTTTCTTTAACATCCCTAAAATTTTCCTTACATGTTTTACTA
GCCAGATTTTTCCTCCTCTCCTGACTACTCCCAGTCATAGCTGTCCCTCTTCTCTTATGGAGATCCCTCG
ACCTGCAGCCCAAGCTTGGCGTAATCATGGTCATAGCTGTTTCCTGTGTGAAATTGTTATCCGCTCACAA
TTCCACACAACATACGAGCCGGAAGCATAAAGTGTAAAGCCTGGGGTGCCTAATGAGTGAGCTAACTCAC
ATTAATTGCGTTGCGCTCACTGCCCGCTTTCCAGTCGGGAAACCTGTCGTGCCAGCGGATCCGCATCTCA
ATTAGTCAGCAACCATAGTCCCGCCCCTAACTCCGCCCATCCCGCCCCTAACTCCGCCCAGTTCCGCCCA
TTCTCCGCCCCATGGCTGACTAATTTTTTTTATTTATGCAGAGGCCGAGGCCGCCTCGGCCTCTGAGCTA
TTCCAGAAGTAGTGAGGAGGCTTTTTTGGAGGCCTAGGCTTTTGCAAAAAGCTAACTTGTTTATTGCAGC
TTATAATGGTTACAAATAAAGCAATAGCATCACAAATTTCACAAATAAAGCATTTTTTTCACTGCATTCT
AGTTGTGGTTTGTCCAAACTCATCAATGTATCTTATCATGTCTGGATCCGCTGCATTAATGAATCGGCCA
ACGCGCGGGGAGAGGCGGTTTGCGTATTGGGCGCTCTTCCGCTTCCTCGCTCACTGACTCGCTGCGCTCG
GTCGTTCGGCTGCGGCGAGCGGTATCAGCTCACTCAAAGGCGGTAATACGGTTATCCACAGAATCAGGGG
ATAACGCAGGAAAGAACATGTGAGCAAAAGGCCAGCAAAAGGCCAGGAACCGTAAAAAGGCCGCGTTGCT
GGCGTTTTTCCATAGGCTCCGCCCCCCTGACGAGCATCACAAAAATCGACGCTCAAGTCAGAGGTGGCGA
AACCCGACAGGACTATAAAGATACCAGGCGTTTCCCCCTGGAAGCTCCCTCGTGCGCTCTCCTGTTCCGA
CCCTGCCGCTTACCGGATACCTGTCCGCCTTTCTCCCTTCGGGAAGCGTGGCGCTTTCTCATAGCTCACG
CTGTAGGTATCTCAGTTCGGTGTAGGTCGTTCGCTCCAAGCTGGGCTGTGTGCACGAACCCCCCGTTCAG
CCCGACCGCTGCGCCTTATCCGGTAACTATCGTCTTGAGTCCAACCCGGTAAGACACGACTTATCGCCAC
TGGCAGCAGCCACTGGTAACAGGATTAGCAGAGCGAGGTATGTAGGCGGTGCTACAGAGTTCTTGAAGTG
GTGGCCTAACTACGGCTACACTAGAAGAACAGTATTTGGTATCTGCGCTCTGCTGAAGCCAGTTACCTTC
GGAAAAAGAGTTGGTAGCTCTTGATCCGGCAAACAAACCACCGCTGGTAGCGGTGGTTTTTTTGTTTGCA
AGCAGCAGATTACGCGCAGAAAAAAAGGATCTCAAGAAGATCCTTTGATCTTTTCTACGGGGTCTGACGC
TCAGTGGAACGAAAACTCACGTTAAGGGATTTTGGTCATGAGATTATCAAAAAGGATCTTCACCTAGATC
CTTTTAAATTAAAAATGAAGTTTTAAATCAATCTAAAGTATATATGAGTAAACTTGGTCTGACAGTTACC
AATGCTTAATCAGTGAGGCACCTATCTCAGCGATCTGTCTATTTCGTTCATCCATAGTTGCCTGACTCCC
CGTCGTGTAGATAACTACGATACGGGAGGGCTTACCATCTGGCCCCAGTGCTGCAATGATACCGCGAGAC
CCACGCTCACCGGCTCCAGATTTATCAGCAATAAACCAGCCAGCCGGAAGGGCCGAGCGCAGAAGTGGTC
CTGCAACTTTATCCGCCTCCATCCAGTCTATTAATTGTTGCCGGGAAGCTAGAGTAAGTAGTTCGCCAGT
TAATAGTTTGCGCAACGTTGTTGCCATTGCTACAGGCATCGTGGTGTCACGCTCGTCGTTTGGTATGGCT
TCATTCAGCTCCGGTTCCCAACGATCAAGGCGAGTTACATGATCCCCCATGTTGTGCAAAAAAGCGGTTA
GCTCCTTCGGTCCTCCGATCGTTGTCAGAAGTAAGTTGGCCGCAGTGTTATCACTCATGGTTATGGCAGC
ACTGCATAATTCTCTTACTGTCATGCCATCCGTAAGATGCTTTTCTGTGACTGGTGAGTACTCAACCAAG
TCATTCTGAGAATAGTGTATGCGGCGACCGAGTTGCTCTTGCCCGGCGTCAATACGGGATAATACCGCGC
CACATAGCAGAACTTTAAAAGTGCTCATCATTGGAAAACGTTCTTCGGGGCGAAAACTCTCAAGGATCTT
ACCGCTGTTGAGATCCAGTTCGATGTAACCCACTCGTGCACCCAACTGATCTTCAGCATCTTTTACTTTC
ACCAGCGTTTCTGGGTGAGCAAAAACAGGAAGGCAAAATGCCGCAAAAAAGGGAATAAGGGCGACACGGA
AATGTTGAATACTCATACTCTTCCTTTTTCAATATTATTGAAGCATTTATCAGGGTTATTGTCTCATGAG
CGGATACATATTTGAATGTATTTAGAAAAATAAACAAATAGGGGTTCCGCGCACATTTCCCCGAAAAGTG
CCACCTG
